>Addgene plasmid #146994 | pAc5.1B-lambdaN-HA-DmUPF1-S1140AS1146A-siRNAres-V5His6_N | depositor full sequence | sequence record 289441 | Full Sequence
CTTCAAGGAATTAATTCTATATTCTAAAAACACAAATGATACTTCTAAAAAAAATCATGAATGGCATCAA
CTCTGAATCAAATCTTTGCAGATGCACCTACTTCTCATTTCCACTGTCACATCATTTTTCCAGATCTCGC
TGCCTGTTATGTGGCCCACAAACCAAGACACGTTTTATGGCCATTAAAGCTGGCTGATCGTCGCCAAACA
CCAAATACATATCAATATGTACATTCGAGAAAGAAGCGATCAAAGAAGCGTCTTCGGGCGAGTAGGAGAA
TGCGGAGGAGAAGGAGAACGAGCTGATCTAGTATCTCTCCACAATCCAATGCCAACTGACCAACTGGCCA
TATTCGGAGCAATTTGAAGCCAATTTCCATCGCCTGGCGATCGCTCCATTCTTGGCTATATGTTTTTCAC
CGTTCCCGGGGCCATTTTCAAAGACTCGTCGGTAAGATAAGATTGTGTCACTCGCTGTCTCTCTTCATTT
GTCGAAGAATGCTGAGGAATTTCGCGATGACGTCGGCGAGTATTTTGAAGAATGAGAATAATTTGTATTT
ATACGAAAATCAGTTAGTGGAATTTTCTACAAAAACATGTTATCTATAGATAATTTTGTTGCAAAATATG
TTGACTATGACAAAGATTGTATGTATATACCTTTAATGTATTCTCATTTTCTTATGTATTTATAATGGCA
ATGATGATACTGATGATATTTTAAGATGATGCCAGACCACAGGCTGATTTCTGCGTCTTTTGCCGAACGC
AGTGCATGTGCGGTTGTTGTTTTTTGGAATAGTTTCAATTTTCGGACTGTCCGCTTTGATTTCAGTTTCT
TGGCTTATTCAAAAAGCAAAGTAAAGCCAAAAAAGCGAGATGGCAATACCAAATGCGGCAAAACGGTAGT
GGAAGGAAAGGGGTGCGGGGCAGCGGAAGGAAGGGTGGGGCGGGGCGTGGCGGGGTCTGTGGCTGGGCGC
GACGTCACCGACGTTGGAGCCACTCCTTTGACCATGTGTGCGTGTGTGTATTATTCGTGTCTCGCCACTC
GCCGGTTGTTTTTTTCTTTTTATCTCGCTCTCTCTAGCGCCATCTCGTACGCATGCTCAACGCACCGCAT
GTTGCCGTGTCCTTTATGCGTCATTTTGGCTCGAAATAGGCAATTATTTAAACAAAGATTAGTCAACGAA
AACGCTAAAATAAATAAGTCTACAATATGGTTACTTATTGCCATGTGTGTGCAGCCAACGATAGCAACAA
AAGCAACAACACAGTGGCTTTCCCTCTTTCACTTTTTGTTTGCAAGCGCGTGCGAGCAAGACGGCACGAC
CGGCAAACGCAATTACGCTGACAAAGAGCAGACGAAGTTTTGGCCGAAAAACATCAAGGCGCCTGATACG
AATGCATTTGCAATAACAATTGCGATATTTAATATTGTTTATGAAGCTGTTTGACTTCAAAACACACAAA
AAAAAAAATAAAACAAATTATTTGAAAGAGAATTAGGAATCGGACAGCTTATCGTTACGGGCTAACAGCA
CACCGAGACGAAATAGCTTACCTGACGTCACAGCCTCTGGAAGAACTGCCGCCAAGCAGAGAGAGAGAGA
AAAAGAGGGAGAGCAGCTTAGACCGCATGTGCTTGTGTGTGAGGCGTCTCTCTCTTCGTCTCCTGTTTGC
GCAAACGCATAGACTGCACTGAGAAAATCGATTACCTATTTTTTATGAATGAATATTTGCACTATTACTA
TTCAAAACTATTAAGATAGCAATCACATTCAATAGCCAAATACTATACCACCTGAGCGATGCAACGAAAT
GATCAATTTGAGCAAAAATGCTGCATATTTAGGACGGCATCATTATAGAAATGCTTCTTGCTGTGTACTT
TTCTCTCGTCTGGCAGCTGTTTCGCCGTTATTGTTAAAACCGGCTTAAGTTAGGTGTGTTTTCTACGACT
AGTGATGCCCCTACTAGAAGATGTGTGTTGCACAAATGTCCCTGAATAACCAATTTGAAGTGCAGATAGC
AGTAAACGTAAGCTAATATGAATATTATTTAACTGTAATGTTTTAATATCGCTGGACATTACTAATAAAC
CCACTATAAACACATGTACATATGTATGTTTTGGCATACAATGAGTAGTTGGGGAAAAAATGTGTAAAAG
CACCGTGACCATCACAGCATAAAGATAACCAGCTGAAGTATCGAATATGAGTAACCCCCAAATTGAATCA
CATGCCGCAACTGATAGGACCCATGGAAGTACACTCTTCATGGCGATATACAAGACACACACAAGCACGA
ACACCCAGTTGCGGAGGAAATTCTCCGTAAATGAAAACCCAATCGGCGAACAATTCATACCCATATATGG
TAAAAGTTTTGAACGCGACTTGAGAGCGGAGAGCATTGCGGCTGATAAGGTTTTAGCGCTAAGCGGGCTT
TATAAAACGGGCTGCGGGACCAGTTTTCATATCACTACCGTTTGAGTTCTTGTGCTGTGTGGATACTCCT
CCCGACACAAAGCCGCTCCATCAGCCAGCAGTCGTCTAATCCAGAGACCCCGGATCGGGGTACCAACATG
GACGCACAAACACGACGACGTGAGCGTCGCGCTGAGAAACAAGCTCAATGGAAAGCTGCAAACGGTGGAT
CTCCTCCACATATGGCTTACCCATACGATGTTCCAGATTACGCTCCTCCAAGCTTGAATTCTGCAGATAT
CATGAGCGTGGACACGTACGCGCCCAGCTCGGCGCTCTCGTTCCTGGACATGGACGACAACGAGCTGCTT
CCGGGAGCGGATACTCAACCCACGCAGTACGATTACCGCGACTTTACCATGCCCTCCACCTCGCAGAGCC
AGACCCAGAACGATCAGCTGGAGATTGCCCAACGCTGCTCTGCCGGAGACTCGCATCCACGACTGGCCAG
CATCACCAACGATCTGGCCGATCTGCAGTTCGAAGAGGAGGACGACGAGCCTGGCAGCTCGTATGTGAAG
GAGCTGCCGCCGCATGCGTGCAAGTATTGCGGCATCCATGATCCAGCCACGGTGGTCATGTGCAACAACT
GCCGCAAATGGTTTTGCAACGGTCGTGGAAGCACTTCCGGTTCGCACATCATCAACCATCTGGTGAGGGC
CAAGCATCGCGAGGTGACGCTCCACGGGGAAGGTCCCCTGGGCGAGACAATCCTGGAGTGCTACTCCTGT
GGTGTGCGCAACGTCTTTGTGCTGGGCTTCATTCCGGCCAAGGCCGATTCTGTGGTCGTGCTGCTCTGCC
GTCAGCCGTGTGCCGCCCAAAACTCCCTTAAAGACATGAACTGGGACCAGGAACAGTGGAAGCCTCTAAT
TGCAGACCGCTGCTTTTTGGCCTGGCTGGTAAAGCAACCCAGCGAACAGGGACAGCTGCGAGCTCGCCAA
ATCTCAGCCGCTCAGATCAACAAGCTGGAGGAGCTATGGAAGGAGAATATTGAGGCCACGTTTCAGGATC
TGGAGAAGCCAGGCATTGACTCGGAGCCAGCACATGTGCTACTCCGCTACGAGGATGGCTATCAGTACGA
GAAGACCTTTGGGCCGCTGGTCCGCCTTGAGGCCGAATACGACCAAAAACTGAAGGAGTCTGCCACGCAG
GAGAACATCGAAGTACGCTGGGACGTCGGCCTCAACAAAAAGACCATTGCCTACTTTACGCTGGCGAAGA
CCGATTCGGACATGAAGCTCATGCATGGCGACGAGCTGCGCCTGCATTATGTGGGCGAGCTGTACAATCC
GTGGAGCGAGATCGGCCACGTTATCAAGGTGCCGGACAATTTCGGCGATGACGTCGGCCTGGAGCTGAAA
TCCTCAACGAATGCCCCGGTTAAGTGCACCAGTAACTTTACGGTGGACTTCATCTGGAAGTGCACGTCAT
TTGATCGCATGACACGTGCTCTGTGCAAATTCGCCATCGATCGCAATTCAGTGTCGAACTTCATCTACTC
GCGCCTGTTGGGCCACGGTCGTGCGGATTCCAACGACGAGGTGCTGTTCCGCGGCCCACAACCCAAGCTC
TTCAGTGCCCCGCATCTGCCGGATTTGAATCGCAGCCAGGTGTATGCCGTGAAACACGCGCTTCAGCGTC
CGCTCTCGCTAATCCAAGGGCCGCCTGGCACGGGCAAAACCGTGACCTCGGCGACCATCGTTTACCAGCT
GGTCAAGCTCCATGGTGGCACAGTGCTGGTGTGCGCTCCCAGCAACACGGCCGTGGATCAGCTAACTGAG
AAGATCCACCGAACAAACCTTAAAGTGGTGCGTGTTTGCGCCAAGAGCCGTGAGGCCATCGATAGCCCGG
TAAGCTTCCTGGCGCTGCACAACCAAATCCGTAACATGGAGACCAACTCGGAGCTAAAGAAGCTGCAGCA
GCTGAAAGACGAGACCGGCGAGCTGAGCTCAGCAGACGAAAAGCGATACCGCAACCTGAAACGTGCCGCC
GAGAACCAACTGCTGGAGGCTGCCGACGTTATCTGCTGCACATGCGTAGGCGCCGGCGATGGTCGTCTAT
CGCGAGTCAAGTTCACCTCGATCCTGATCGATGAGTCTATGCAGTCGACGGAGCCGGAGTGCATGGTGCC
AGTGGTGCTGGGCGCTAAGCAGCTGATCCTCGTGGGCGATCACTGCCAGCTGGGACCGGTTGTTATGTGC
AAGAAAGCAGCTCGTGCCGGCCTCTCGCAAAGTTTGTTCGAGCGCCTGGTGGTTCTGGGCATCCGTCCGT
TCCGGCTGGAGGTGCAATATCGCATGCACCCCGAGCTGTCCCAGTTCCCGTCCAACTTCTTCTACGAGGG
ATCGCTGCAAAACGGCGTCTGCGCGGAGGATCGTCGCCTTAAGCTTGATTTCCCCTGGCCACAGCCGGAG
AGACCGATGTTCTTTCTGGTAACACAGGGACAGGAGGAGATTGCCGGCTCCGGCACCTCTTTCCTCAACC
GCACAGAGGCGGCCAACGTGGAAAAGATTACGACGCGATTCCTTAAGGCAGGCATCAAGCCGGAACAAAT
TGGAATCATCACGCCTTACGAAGGTCAGCGCGCTTACCTGGTGCAGTACATGCAATACCAGGGCAGCCTG
CACTCTCGTCTATACCAGGAGATCGAGATCGCCAGTGTGGACGCGTTCCAGGGACGTGAGAAGGACATCA
TTATCATGTCTTGCGTGCGATCTAACGAACGTCAAGGCATCGGCTTTTTGAACGACCCACGTCGCCTTAA
TGTTGCCCTTACACGGGCCAAGTTCGGGATCATCATTGTGGGCAATCCCAAAGTGCTCGCCAAGCAGCAG
CTGTGGAACCATCTGCTCAACTTCTACAAGGACCGTAAGGTGCTCGTCGAGGGATCTCTGAATAACCTTA
AGGAGTCGCTAATCCACTTCCAGAAGCCCAAAAAGCTTGTCAACAGCATGAACATTGGGGCACACTTTAT
GTCCACCATTATTGCCGATGCCAAGGAAGTGATGGTGCCAGGCTCCATTTACGACCGCAGTGGCGGTTAC
GGCCAAGGTCGCCAAATGGTGGGACAGTCAATGAATGGCGGACAGTACGGTGGCAGTGGAGGTGGTCCCT
ACGGAAACTCACCCCTCGGCTACGGTACTCCCAGCTCCAATTCCATGGTGGGCTTTGGCCTGGGCAACGG
AGGCAATGGCGCGGCCGGTGGCAACAACAACTTCGGAGGGGCTGAACCCAGTTGGGCGGCTGCCCACCTC
CACCACGACTCCATTGGCTATATATCCAACGAGCATGGAGCAGCAGCACTGGGCAACATGCCAGTTCCGG
TTGGCATGTTCATGAACATGAGCAATATTCCGCCGCGTTTCTACAACCAGCACCAGCAGGCGATCATGGC
GGTCAAGCAGAATCGCGCCATTCAACAACAGACGGGTAATTTCTCTCCCGGTAACTCGGGTCCTGGAGTC
ACTGGAGTCGGAGTCGGACGAAGCGCCACCCCAGGCGGCAATAAGAAGACCAACAAGCTGGGAAAATCGC
GCGTAACGGGCGGTGGAACTGGCGGGGCACCGCTAACACAAGGAAGCTCGGTATGCAATGCTGCTCCATA
CAGTCAGCACCCGATGCCTTTGTCGCTGCAGATGACCCAGCCCAGCGGATTTGCTCTGGCCCAGCAGCCG
GAACTTGCACAGGACTTTGGGCAAATATCGCAGATGGACGGTTTGCTATCCCAGGATGTTGCCTTTAACG
CGTCGGGCGAGCGGAGCTTGAATCAGTTCTCACAGCCTTATCGCTCGAGTCTAGAGGGCCCGCGGTTCGA
AGGTAAGCCTATCCCTAACCCTCTCCTCGGTCTCGATTCTACGCGTACCGGTCATCATCACCATCACCAT
TGAGTTTAAACCCGCTGATCAGCCTCGACTGTGCCTTCTAAGGCCTGAGCTCGCTGATCAGCCTCGATCG
AGGATCCAGACATGATAAGATACATTGATGAGTTTGGACAAACCACAACTAGAATGCAGTGAAAAAAATG
CTTTATTTGTGAAATTTGTGATGCTATTGCTTTATTTGTAACCATTATAAGCTGCAATAAACAAGTTAAC
AACAACAATTGCATTCATTTTATGTTTCAGGTTCAGGGGGAGGTGTGGGAGGTTTTTTAAAGCAAGTAAA
ACCTCTACAAATGTGGTATGGCTGATTATGATCAGTCGACCGATGCCCTTGAGAGCCTTCAACCCAGTCA
GCTCCTTCCGGTGGGCGCGGGGCATGACTATCGTCGCCGCACTTATGACTGTCTTCTTTATCATGCAACT
CGTAGGACAGGTGCCGGCAGCGCTCTGGGTCATTTTCGGCGAGGACCGCTTTCGCTGGAGCGCGACGATG
ATCGGCCTGTCGCTTGCGGTATTCGGAATCTTGCACGCCCTCGCTCAAGCCTTCGTCACTGGTCCCGCCA
CCAAACGTTTCGGCGAGAAGCAGGCCATTATCGCCGGCATGGCGGCCGACGCGCTGGGCTACGTCTTGCT
GGCGTTCGCGACGCGAGGCTGGATGGCCTTCCCCATTATGATTCTTCTCGCTTCCGGCGGCATCGGGATG
CCCGCGTTGCAGGCCATGCTGTCCAGGCAGGTAGATGACGACCATCAGGGACAGCTTCAAGGATCGCTCG
CGGCTCTTACCAGCCAGCAAAAGGCCAGGAACCGTAAAAAGGCCGCGTTGCTGGCGTTTTTCCATAGGCT
CCGCCCCCCTGACGAGCATCACAAAAATCGACGCTCAAGTCAGAGGTGGCGAAACCCGACAGGACTATAA
AGATACCAGGCGTTTCCCCCTGGAAGCTCCCTCGTGCGCTCTCCTGTTCCGACCCTGCCGCTTACCGGAT
ACCTGTCCGCCTTTCTCCCTTCGGGAAGCGTGGCGCTTTCTCAATGCTCACGCTGTAGGTATCTCAGTTC
GGTGTAGGTCGTTCGCTCCAAGCTGGGCTGTGTGCACGAACCCCCCGTTCAGCCCGACCGCTGCGCCTTA
TCCGGTAACTATCGTCTTGAGTCCAACCCGGTAAGACACGACTTATCGCCACTGGCAGCAGCCACTGGTA
ACAGGATTAGCAGAGCGAGGTATGTAGGCGGTGCTACAGAGTTCTTGAAGTGGTGGCCTAACTACGGCTA
CACTAGAAGGACAGTATTTGGTATCTGCGCTCTGCTGAAGCCAGTTACCTTCGGAAAAAGAGTTGGTAGC
TCTTGATCCGGCAAACAAACCACCGCTGGTAGCGGTGGTTTTTTTGTTTGCAAGCAGCAGATTACGCGCA
GAAAAAAAGGATCTCAAGAAGATCCTTTGATCTTTTCTACGGGGTCTGACGCTCAGTGGAACGAAAACTC
ACGTTAAGGGATTTTGGTCATGAGATTATCAAAAAGGATCTTCACCTAGATCCTTTTAAATTAAAAATGA
AGTTTTAAATCAATCTAAAGTATATATGAGTAAACTTGGTCTGACAGTTACCAATGCTTAATCAGTGAGG
CACCTATCTCAGCGATCTGTCTATTTCGTTCATCCATAGTTGCCTGACTCCCCGTCGTGTAGATAACTAC
GATACGGGAGGGCTTACCATCTGGCCCCAGTGCTGCAATGATACCGCGAGACCCACGCTCACCGGCTCCA
GATTTATCAGCAATAAACCAGCCAGCCGGAAGGGCCGAGCGCAGAAGTGGTCCTGCAACTTTATCCGCCT
CCATCCAGTCTATTAATTGTTGCCGGGAAGCTAGAGTAAGTAGTTCGCCAGTTAATAGTTTGCGCAACGT
TGTTGCCATTGCTGCAGGCATCGTGGTGTCACGCTCGTCGTTTGGTATGGCTTCATTCAGCTCCGGTTCC
CAACGATCAAGGCGAGTTACATGATCCCCCATGTTGTGCAAAAAAGCGGTTAGCTCCTTCGGTCCTCCGA
TCGTTGTCAGAAGTAAGTTGGCCGCAGTGTTATCACTCATGGTTATGGCAGCACTGCATAATTCTCTTAC
TGTCATGCCATCCGTAAGATGCTTTTCTGTGACTGGTGAGTACTCAACCAAGTCATTCTGAGAATAGTGT
ATGCGGCGACCGAGTTGCTCTTGCCCGGCGTCAACACGGGATAATACCGCGCCACATAGCAGAACTTTAA
AAGTGCTCATCATTGGAAAACGTTCTTCGGGGCGAAAACTCTCAAGGATCTTACCGCTGTTGAGATCCAG
TTCGATGTAACCCACTCGTGCACCCAACTGATCTTCAGCATCTTTTACTTTCACCAGCGTTTCTGGGTGA
GCAAAAACAGGAAGGCAAAATGCCGCAAAAAAGGGAATAAGGGCGACACGGAAATGTTGAATACTCATAC
TCTTCCTTTTTCAATATTATTGAAGCATTTATCAGGGTTATTGTCTCATGAGCGGATACATATTTGAATG
TATTTAGAAAAATAAACAAATAGGGGTTCCGCGCACATTTCCCCGAAAAGTGCCACCTGACGTCTAAGAA
ACCATTATTATCATGACATTAACCTATAAAAATAGGCGTATCACGAGGCCCTTTCGT
Features (pLannotate 1.2.2; 11 found; start..end, strand, type, name):
     56..2568    +  promoter       Ac5 promoter: Drosophila melanogaster actin 5C promoter
   2588..2653    +  CDS            N (fragment): REGN_LAMBD - Experimental evidence at protein level: Swiss-Prot protein existence level 1. Plays a role as a transcriptional antitermination factor that allows the virus to initiate its lytic phase. Activates expression of the delayed viral early genes by modifying host RNA polymerase (RNAP) into a form that is resistant to termination signals. This antitermination function requires the host NusA protein which serves to stabilize the interaction between antitermination protein N and host RNA polymerase. From Escherichia phage lambda (Bacteriophage lambda).
   2678..2704    +  CDS            3xHA (fragment): three tandem HA epitope tags
   2732..6271    +  CDS            Upf1: RENT1_DROME - Experimental evidence at protein level: Swiss-Prot protein existence level 1. RNA-dependent helicase and ATPase required for nonsense- mediated decay (NMD) of mRNAs containing premature stop codons. Is recruited to mRNAs upon translation termination and undergoes a cycle of phosphorylation and dephosphorylation; its phosphorylation appears to be a key step in NMD. The formation of an Upf1-Upf2-Upf3 surveillance complex is believed to activate NMD (By similarity). From Drosophila melanogaster (Fruit fly).
   6302..6343    +  CDS            V5 tag: epitope tag from simian virus 5
   6443..6577    -  polyA_signal   SV40 poly(A) signal: SV40 polyadenylation signal
   6600..6684    -  CDS            large T antigen (fragment): large T antigen from SV40 (simian virus 40)
   6685..7155    +  CDS            TcR (fragment): tetracycline efflux protein; tet; confers resistance to tetracycline
   7199..7787    -  rep_origin     ori: high-copy-number ColE1/pMB1/pBR322/pUC origin of replication
   7958..8818    -  CDS            AmpR: β-lactamase; bla; confers resistance to ampicillin, carbenicillin, and related antibiotics
   8819..8923    -  promoter       AmpR promoter: bla
