[The description below was written by a language model from this plasmid's Addgene catalogue record and pLannotate feature annotations shown in this document.]
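Description:
pAc5.1B-lambdaN-HA-DmUPF1-S1140AS1146A-siRNAres-V5His6_N is a 9,017 nt insect expression plasmid for producing a tagged mutant form of Drosophila melanogaster UPF1 in fly cells. The catalogue lists the backbone as unknown, although the name and the annotated parts point to a pAc5.1B-type vector. It is propagated in E. coli through a ColE1/pUC-family origin and selected with ampicillin via the AmpR (β-lactamase) gene and its bla promoter. The record lists it as low copy, even though the origin annotation describes a high-copy type. Short fragments of a tetracycline resistance gene and SV40 large T antigen are also annotated; these appear to be non-functional backbone remnants.

Expression is driven by the constitutive Drosophila actin 5C (Ac5) promoter and terminated by an SV40 polyadenylation signal. The open reading frame begins with a short fragment of the bacteriophage lambda N protein, followed by an HA epitope and then the Upf1 coding sequence. A V5 tag lies downstream of Upf1, and the name also indicates a His6 tag, which is not annotated; the record does not state whether these C-terminal tags are read in frame. The lambda N peptide is commonly used to tether a fusion protein to reporter mRNAs carrying boxB hairpins, though the record itself states only insect expression as the purpose.

UPF1 is the RNA helicase/ATPase central to nonsense-mediated mRNA decay, and its phosphorylation cycle is a key step in that pathway. As the name indicates, this version carries serine-to-alanine substitutions at positions 1140 and 1146 and is designated siRNA-resistant, which suggests use in complementation experiments after knockdown of endogenous UPF1. The depositor also notes one non-silent change, G995E, relative to the FlyBase reference. The sequence is depositor-supplied and may be theoretical.
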