Addgene plasmid #146994: pAc5.1B-lambdaN-HA-DmUPF1-S1140AS1146A-siRNAres-V5His6_N
Purpose: Insect Expression of DmUPF1-S1140AS1146A-siRNAres
Depositing lab: Elisa Izaurralde. Depositing organization: Max Planck Institute for Developmental Biology.
Backbone
  Vector backbone: Unknown
  Vector type: Insect Expression
Growth in bacteria
  Bacterial resistance: Ampicillin, 100 μg/mL
  Growth temperature: 37°C
  Growth strain: DH5alpha
  Copy number: Low Copy
Gene/Insert
  Gene/Insert name: DmUPF1-S1140AS1146A-siRNAres
  Species: D. melanogaster (fly)
  Mutation: 1 non silent mutations: G995E compared to the sequence given by FlyBase no.: CG1559
  Entrez Gene: Upf1 (a.k.a. Dmel_CG1559, CG1559, Dm-Upf1, DmUpf1, Dmel\CG1559, UPF1, Upf1p, smg-2, upf1)
  Cloning method: Unknown
Terms and licenses: Academic/Nonprofit Terms; Industry Terms: Not Available to Industry
Depositor comments: Plasmids from this collection were made available to the research community and donated after the lab closed. Please note that the sequence provided by the depositing laboratory may be theoretical/predicted or based on Sanger sequencing results. There may be discrepancies between sequencing results obtained by Addgene and the depositor sequence. If an Addgene verified sequence is not available, please contact before placing your order to request that our lab fully sequence the plasmid.
How to cite: pAc5.1B-lambdaN-HA-DmUPF1-S1140AS1146A-siRNAres-V5His6_N was a gift from Elisa Izaurralde (Addgene plasmid # 146994 ; http://n2t.net/addgene:146994 ; RRID:Addgene_146994)
